>Addgene plasmid #88701 | pDONR223-ZNF692 | addgene full sequence | sequence record 447929 | Addgene NGS Result
CAAATAATGATTTTATTTTGACTGATAGTGACCTGTTCGTTGCAACAAATTGATGAGCAATGCTTTTTTA
TAATGCCAACTTTGTACAAAAAAGTTGGCATGGCTTCCTCCCCGGCGGTGGACGTGTCCTGCAGGCGGCG
GGAGAAGCGGCGGCAGCTGGACGCGCGCCGCAGCAAGTGCCGCATCCGCCTGGGCGGCCACATGGAGCAG
TGGTGCCTCCTCAAGGAGCGGCTGGGCTTCTCCCTGCACTCGCAGCTCGCCAAGTTCCTGTTGGACCGGT
ACACTTCTTCAGGCTGTGTCCTCTGTGCAGGTCCTGAGCCTTTGCCTCCAAAAGGTCTGCAGTATCTGGT
GCTCTTGTCTCATGCCCACAGCCGAGAGTGCAGCCTGGTGCCCGGGCTTCGGGGGCCTGGCGGCCAAGAT
GGGGGGCTTGTGTGGGAGTGCTCAGCAGGCCATACCTTCTCCTGGGGACCCTCTTTGAGCCCTACACCTT
CAGAGGCACCCAAGCCAGCCTCCCTTCCACATACTACTCGGAGAAGTTGGTGTTCCGAGGCCACGAGTGG
GCAGGAGCTTGCAGATTTGGAATCTGAGCATGATGAGAGGACTCAAGAGGCCAGGTTGCCCAGGAGGGTG
GGACCCCCACCAGAGACCTTCCCACCTCCAGGAGAGGAAGAGGGTGAGGAAGAAGAGGACAATGATGAGG
ATGAAGAGGAGATGCTCAGTGATGCCAGCTTATGGACCTACAGCTCCTCCCCAGATGATAGTGAGCCTGA
TGCCCCCAGACTACTGCCTTCCCCTGTCACCTGCACACCTAAAGAGGGGGAGACACCACCAGCCCCTGCA
GCACTCTCCAGTCCTCTTGCTGTGCCGGCCTTGTCAGCATCCTCATTGAGTTCCAGAGCTCCTCCACCTG
CAGAAGTCAGGGTGCAGCCACAGCTCAGCAGGACCCCTCAAGCGGCCCAGCAGACTGAGGCCCTGGCCAG
CACTGGGAGTCAGGCCCAGTCTGCTCCAACCCCGGCCTGGGATGAGGACACTGCACAAATTGGCCCCAAG
AGAATTAGGAAAGCTGCCAAAAGAGAGCTGATGCCTTGTGACTTCCCTGGCTGTGGAAGGATCTTCTCCA
ACCGGCAGTATTTGAATCACCACAAAAAGTACCAGCACATCCACCAGAAGTCTTTCTCCTGCCCAGAGCC
AGCCTGTGGGAAGTCTTTCAACTTTAAGAAACACCTGAAGGAGCACATGAAGCTGCACAGTGACACCCGG
GACTACATCTGTGAGTTCTGCGCCCGGTCTTTCCGCACTAGCAGCAACCTTGTCATCCACAGACGTATCC
ACACTGGAGAAAAACCCCTGCAGTGTGAGATATGCGGGTTTACCTGCCGCCAGAAGGCTTCCCTGAACTG
GCACCAGCGCAAGCATGCAGAGACGGTGGCTGCCTTGCGCTTCCCCTGTGAATTCTGCGGCAAGCGCTTT
GAGAAGCCAGACAGTGTTGCAGCCCACCGTAGCAAAAGTCACCCAGCCCTGCTTCTAGCCCCTCAAGAGT
CACCCAGTGGTCCCCTAGAGCCCTGTCCCAGCATCTCTGCCCCTGGGCCTCTGGGATCCAGCGAGGGGTC
CAGGCCCTCTGCATCTCCTCAGGCTCCAACCCTGCTTCCTCAGCAATGCCCAACTTTCTTGTACAAAGTT
GGCATTATAAGAAAGCATTGCTTATCAATTTGTTGCAACGAACAGGTCACTATCAGTCAAAATAAAATCA
TTATTTGCCATCCAGCTGATATCCCCTATAGTGAGTCGTATTACATGGTCATAGCTGTTTCCTGGCAGCT
CTGGCCCGTGTCTCAAAATCTCTGATGTTACATTGCACAAGATAAAAATATATCATCATGCCTCCTCTAG
ACCAGCCAGGACAGAAATGCCTCGACTTCGCTGCTACCCAAGGTTGCCGGGTGACGCACACCGTGGAAAC
GGATGAAGGCACGAACCCAGTGGACATAAGCCTGTTCGGTTCGTAAGCTGTAATGCAAGTAGCGTATGCG
CTCACGCAACTGGTCCAGAACCTTGACCGAACGCAGCGGTGGTAACGGCGCAGTGGCGGTTTTCATGGCT
TGTTATGACTGTTTTTTTGGGGTACAGTCTATGCCTCGGGCATCCAAGCAGCAAGCGCGTTACGCCGTGG
GTCGATGTTTGATGTTATGGAGCAGCAACGATGTTACGCAGCAGGGCAGTCGCCCTAAAACAAAGTTAAA
CATTATGAGGGAAGCGGTGATCGCCGAAGTATCGACTCAACTATCAGAGGTAGTTGGCGTCATCGAGCGC
CATCTCGAACCGACGTTGCTGGCCGTACATTTGTACGGCTCCGCAGTGGATGGCGGCCTGAAGCCACACA
GTGATATTGATTTGCTGGTTACGGTGACCGTAAGGCTTGATGAAACAACGCGGCGAGCTTTGATCAACGA
CCTTTTGGAAACTTCGGCTTCCCCTGGAGAGAGCGAGATTCTCCGCGCTGTAGAAGTCACCATTGTTGTG
CACGACGACATCATTCCGTGGCGTTATCCAGCTAAGCGCGAACTGCAATTTGGAGAATGGCAGCGCAATG
ACATTCTTGCAGGTATCTTCGAGCCAGCCACGATCGACATTGATCTGGCTATCTTGCTGACAAAAGCAAG
AGAACATAGCGTTGCCTTGGTAGGTCCAGCGGCGGAGGAACTCTTTGATCCGGTTCCTGAACAGGATCTA
TTTGAGGCGCTAAATGAAACCTTAACGCTATGGAACTCGCCGCCCGACTGGGCTGGCGATGAGCGAAATG
TAGTGCTTACGTTGTCCCGCATTTGGTACAGCGCAGTAACCGGCAAAATCGCGCCGAAGGATGTCGCTGC
CGACTGGGCAATGGAGCGCCTGCCGGCCCAGTATCAGCCCGTCATACTTGAAGCTAGACAGGCTTATCTT
GGACAAGAAGAAGATCGCTTGGCCTCGCGCGCAGATCAGTTGGAAGAATTTGTCCACTACGTGAAAGGCG
AGATCACCAAGGTAGTCGGCAAATAACCCTCGAGCCACCCATGACCAAAATCCCTTAACGTGAGTTACGC
GTCGTTCCACTGAGCGTCAGACCCCGTAGAAAAGATCAAAGGATCTTCTTGAGATCCTTTTTTTCTGCGC
GTAATCTGCTGCTTGCAAACAAAAAAACCACCGCTACCAGCGGTGGTTTGTTTGCCGGATCAAGAGCTAC
CAACTCTTTTTCCGAAGGTAACTGGCTTCAGCAGAGCGCAGATACCAAATACTGTTCTTCTAGTGTAGCC
GTAGTTAGGCCACCACTTCAAGAACTCTGTAGCACCGCCTACATACCTCGCTCTGCTAATCCTGTTACCA
GTGGCTGCTGCCAGTGGCGATAAGTCGTGTCTTACCGGGTTGGACTCAAGACGATAGTTACCGGATAAGG
CGCAGCGGTCGGGCTGAACGGGGGGTTCGTGCACACAGCCCAGCTTGGAGCGAACGACCTACACCGAACT
GAGATACCTACAGCGTGAGCTATGAGAAAGCGCCACGCTTCCCGAAGGGAGAAAGGCGGACAGGTATCCG
GTAAGCGGCAGGGTCGGAACAGGAGAGCGCACGAGGGAGCTTCCAGGGGGAAACGCCTGGTATCTTTATA
GTCCTGTCGGGTTTCGCCACCTCTGACTTGAGCGTCGATTTTTGTGATGCTCGTCAGGGGGGCGGAGCCT
ATGGAAAAACGCCAGCAACGCGGCCTTTTTACGGTTCCTGGCCTTTTGCTGGCCTTTTGCTCACATGTTC
TTTCCTGCGTTATCCCCTGATTCTGTGGATAACCGTATTACCGCCTTTGAGTGAGCTGATACCGCTCGCC
GCAGCCGAACGACCGAGCGCAGCGAGTCAGTGAGCGAGGAAGCGGAAGAGCGCCCAATACGCAAACCGCC
TCTCCCCGCGCGTTGGCCGATTCATTAATGCAGCTGGCACGACAGGTTTCCCGACTGGAAAGCGGGCAGT
GAGCGCAACGCAATTAATACGCGTACCGCTAGCCAGGAAGAGTTTGTAGAAACGCAAAAAGGCCATCCGT
CAGGATGGCCTTCTGCTTAGTTTGATGCCTGGCAGTTTATGGCGGGCGTCCTGCCCGCCACCCTCCGGGC
CGTTGCTTCACAACGTTCAAATCCGCTCCCGGCGGATTTGTCCTACTCAGGAGAGCGTTCACCGACAAAC
AACAGATAAAACGAAAGGCCCAGTCTTCCGACTGAGCCTTTCGTTTTATTTGATGCCTGGCAGTTCCCTA
CTCTCGCGTTAACGCTAGCATGGATGTTTTCCCAGTCACGACGTTGTAAAACGACGGCCAGTCTTAAGCT
CGGGCCC
Features (pLannotate 1.2.2; 12 found; start..end, strand, type, name):
      2..97      +  protein_bind   attL3: mutant version of attL; recombination site for the Gateway® LR reaction LR Clonase™
    100..1656    +  CDS            ZNF692: ZN692_HUMAN - Also known as AREBP From Homo sapiens (Human).
   1659..1757    -  protein_bind   attL2: mutant version of attL; recombination site for the Gateway® LR reaction LR Clonase™
   1775..1793    -  promoter       T7 promoter: promoter for bacteriophage T7 RNA polymerase
   1983..2006    +  promoter       Pc promoter (fragment): intI1 (promoter lies within the coding sequence); class 1 integron promoter
   2182..2238    +  CDS            GmR (fragment): gentamycin acetyltransferase; aacC1; confers resistance to gentamycin
   2245..3036    +  CDS            SmR: aminoglycoside adenylyltransferase (Murphy, 1985); aadA; confers resistance to spectinomycin and streptomycin
   3129..3717    +  rep_origin     ori: high-copy-number ColE1/pMB1/pBR322/pUC origin of replication
   3900..3992    +  CDS            lacI (fragment): lac repressor; lacI; The lac repressor binds to the lac operator to inhibit transcription in E. coli. This inhibition can be relieved by adding lactose or isopropyl-β-D-thiogalactopyranoside (IPTG).
   4047..4074    -  terminator     rrnB T2 terminator: transcription terminator T2 from the E. coli rrnB gene
   4206..4249    +  terminator     rrnB T1 terminator: Escherichia coli rrnB; transcription terminator T1 from the E. coli rrnB gene
   4296..4332    -  CDS            lacZα (fragment): LacZα fragment of β-galactosidase; lacZ fragment
