[The description below was written by a language model from this plasmid's Addgene catalogue record and pLannotate feature annotations shown in this document.]
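Description:
pDONR223-ZNF692 is a Gateway entry-type clone built on the Invitrogen pDONR223 donor backbone, carrying the open reading frame of the human zinc-finger transcription factor ZNF692 (also known as AREBP). It belongs to the Human TFome Collection, specifically the subset derived from the ORFeome. The plasmid is maintained in E. coli through a high-copy ColE1/pUC-type origin and selected with spectinomycin. Resistance is conferred by the aadA (SmR) aminoglycoside adenylyltransferase gene, which sits downstream of a fragment of the class 1 integron Pc promoter and a short remnant of a gentamicin resistance gene.

The roughly 1.56 kb ZNF692 coding sequence is flanked by two attL recombination sites. The automated annotation labels these attL3 and attL2, and they mark the boundaries that LR Clonase uses to move the ORF into attR-containing destination vectors. The last nucleotide of the stop codon has been removed, so the ORF reads through and can be fused in frame to C-terminal tags or reporters supplied by the destination vector. No eukaryotic promoter is annotated, so the plasmid is a shuttle and storage clone, not an expression construct. The only promoter near the insert is a T7 promoter downstream of the cassette, oriented back toward it. rrnB T1 and T2 terminators lie upstream of the cassette, where they help insulate it from read-through transcription. The short lacI and lacZα fragments are backbone remnants. The sequenced record of 4,347 nt is broadly consistent with the stated backbone and insert sizes. The clone's typical use is as a source of ZNF692 for transfer into expression vectors, for example in transcription-factor overexpression and cell fate engineering screens.
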