Addgene plasmid #88701: pDONR223-ZNF692
Purpose: Donor Vector containing ZNF692 transcription factor, part of the Human TFome Collection
Depositing lab: Marc Vidal. Depositing organization: Dana-Farber Cancer Institute. Publication: A comprehensive library of human transcription factors for cell fate engineering. Ng AHM, Khoshakhlagh P, Rojo Arias JE, Pasquini G, Wang K, Swiersy A, Shipman SL, Appleton E, Kiaee K, Kohman RE, Vernet A, Dysart M, Leeper K, Saylor W, Huang JY, Graveline A, Taipale J, Hill DE, Vidal M, Melero-Martin JM, Busskamp V, Church GM. Nat Biotechnol. 2021 Apr;39(4):510-519. doi: 10.1038/s41587-020-0742-6. Epub 2020 Nov 30. PubMed 33257861.
Backbone
  Vector backbone: pDONR223
  Backbone manufacturer: Invitrogen
  Backbone size w/o insert (bp): 3000
  Vector type: Gateway Donor Vector
Growth in bacteria
  Bacterial resistance: Spectinomycin, 50 μg/mL
  Growth temperature: 37°C
  Growth strain: DH5alpha
  Copy number: High Copy
Gene/Insert
  Gene/Insert name: ZNF692
  Species: H. sapiens (human)
  Insert size (bp): 1560
  Mutation: Last nucleotide of stop codon removed to allow for Gateway C-terminal fusions
  Entrez Gene: ZNF692 (a.k.a. AREBP, Zfp692)
  Cloning method: Gateway Cloning
  Sequencing primers: 5′ M13F(-21); 3′ M13R
Terms and licenses: Academic/Nonprofit Terms; Industry Terms: Not Available to Industry
Depositor comments: Represents the ORFeome subset of the TFome
How to cite: pDONR223-ZNF692 was a gift from Marc Vidal (Addgene plasmid # 88701 ; http://n2t.net/addgene:88701 ; RRID:Addgene_88701)
