>Addgene plasmid #88701 | pDONR223-ZNF692 | depositor partial sequence | sequence record 172305 | insert
ATGGCTTCCTCCCCGGCGGTGGACGTGTCCTGCAGGCGGCGGGAGAAGCGGCGGCAGCTGGACGCGCGCC
GCAGCAAGTGCCGCATCCGCCTGGGCGGCCACATGGAGCAGTGGTGCCTCCTCAAGGAGCGGCTGGGCTT
CTCCCTGCACTCGCAGCTCGCCAAGTTCCTGTTGGACCGGTACACTTCTTCAGGCTGTGTCCTCTGTGCA
GGTCCTGAGCCTTTGCCTCCAAAAGGTCTGCAGTATCTGGTGCTCTTGTCTCATGCCCACAGCCGAGAGT
GCAGCCTGGTGCCCGGGCTTCGGGGGCCTGGCGGCCAAGATGGGGGGCTTGTGTGGGAGTGCTCAGCAGG
CCATACCTTCTCCTGGGGACCCTCTTTGAGCCCTACACCTTCAGAGGCACCCAAGCCAGCCTCCCTTCCA
CATACTACTCGGAGAAGTTGGTGTTCCGAGGCCACGAGTGGGCAGGAGCTTGCAGATTTGGAATCTGAGC
ATGATGAGAGGACTCAAGAGGCCAGGTTGCCCAGGAGGGTGGGACCCCCACCAGAGACCTTCCCACCTCC
AGGAGAGGAAGAGGGTGAGGAAGAAGAGGACAATGATGAGGATGAAGAGGAGATGCTCAGTGATGCCAGC
TTATGGACCTACAGCTCCTCCCCAGATGATAGTGAGCCTGATGCCCCCAGACTACTGCCTTCCCCTGTCA
CCTGCACACCTAAAGAGGGGGAGACACCACCAGCCCCTGCAGCACTCTCCAGTCCTCTTGCTGTGCCGGC
CTTGTCAGCATCCTCATTGAGTTCCAGAGCTCCTCCACCTGCAGAAGTCAGGGTGCAGCCACAGCTCAGC
AGGACCCCTCAAGCGGCCCAGCAGACTGAGGCCCTGGCCAGCACTGGGAGTCAGGCCCAGTCTGCTCCAA
CCCCGGCCTGGGATGAGGACACTGCACAAATTGGCCCCAAGAGAATTAGGAAAGCTGCCAAAAGAGAGCT
GATGCCTTGTGACTTCCCTGGCTGTGGAAGGATCTTCTCCAACCGGCAGTATTTGAATCACCACAAAAAG
TACCAGCACATCCACCAGAAGTCTTTCTCCTGCCCAGAGCCAGCCTGTGGGAAGTCTTTCAACTTTAAGA
AACACCTGAAGGAGCACATGAAGCTGCACAGTGACACCCGGGACTACATCTGTGAGTTCTGCGCCCGGTC
TTTCCGCACTAGCAGCAACCTTGTCATCCACAGACGTATCCACACTGGAGAAAAACCCCTGCAGTGTGAG
ATATGCGGGTTTACCTGCCGCCAGAAGGCTTCCCTGAACTGGCACCAGCGCAAGCATGCAGAGACGGTGG
CTGCCTTGCGCTTCCCCTGTGAATTCTGCGGCAAGCGCTTTGAGAAGCCAGACAGTGTTGCAGCCCACCG
TAGCAAAAGTCACCCAGCCCTGCTTCTAGCCCCTCAAGAGTCACCCAGTGGTCCCCTAGAGCCCTGTCCC
AGCATCTCTGCCCCTGGGCCTCTGGGATCCAGCGAGGGGTCCAGGCCCTCTGCATCTCCTCAGGCTCCAA
CCCTGCTTCCTCAGCAATGA
